Addgene plasmid #73540: pCW57.1 _3xHA-Ago2_CATmut
Purpose: Inducible lentiviral expression of Ago2_CATmut
Depositing lab: Constance Ciaudo. Depositing organization: ETH Zurich (Swiss Federal Institute of Technology). Publication: Argonaute 2 Is Required for Extra-embryonic Endoderm Differentiation of Mouse Embryonic Stem Cells. Ngondo RP, Cirera-Salinas D, Yu J, Wischnewski H, Bodak M, Vandormael-Pournin S, Geiselmann A, Wettstein R, Luitz J, Cohen-Tannoudji M, Ciaudo C. Stem Cell Reports. 2018 Jan 24. pii: S2213-6711(17)30571-4. doi: 10.1016/j.stemcr.2017.12.023. PubMed 29396181.
Backbone
  Vector backbone: pCW57.1
  Backbone manufacturer: David Root (Addgene plasmid # 41393)
  Backbone size w/o insert (bp): 9354
  Vector type: Mammalian Expression, Lentiviral
  Selectable markers: Puromycin
Growth in bacteria
  Bacterial resistance: Ampicillin, 100 μg/mL
  Growth temperature: 37°C
  Growth strain: NEB Stable ; Note that this plasmid grows slowly. Liquid cultures may need to be incubated up to two days for substantial growth.
  Growth instructions: Note that this plasmid grows slowly. Liquid cultures may need to be incubated up to two days for substantial growth.
  Copy number: Unknown
Gene/Insert
  Gene/Insert name: Ago2
  Species: M. musculus (mouse)
  Mutation: Catalytic mutant PIWI domain D670A
  Entrez Gene: Ago2 (a.k.a. 1110029L17Rik, 2310051F07Rik, Eif2c2, Gerp95, Gm10365, mKIAA4215)
  Promoter: TRE promoter, Tet ON
  Tag / fusion protein: 3xHA (N terminal on insert)
  Cloning method: Ligation Independent Cloning
  Sequencing primers: 5′ LNCX; 3′ GAACGGACGTGAAGAATGTG
Terms and licenses: Academic/Nonprofit Terms; Industry Terms: Not Available to Industry
Depositor comments: Vector linearized using NheI/BamH1 sites. Insert cloned by recombination using In-Fusion cloning. Note that this plasmid grows slowly. Liquid cultures may need to be incubated up to two days for substantial growth.
How to cite: pCW57.1 _3xHA-Ago2_CATmut was a gift from Constance Ciaudo (Addgene plasmid # 73540 ; http://n2t.net/addgene:73540 ; RRID:Addgene_73540)
