[The description below was written by a language model from this plasmid's Addgene catalogue record and pLannotate feature annotations shown in this document.]
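Description:
pCW57.1 _3xHA-Ago2_CATmut is a doxycycline-inducible, all-in-one Tet-On lentiviral expression plasmid built on the pCW57.1 backbone. It carries mouse Argonaute 2 (Ago2) with a D670A substitution in the PIWI domain, recorded as a catalytic mutant, fused at its N terminus to three tandem HA epitope tags. The insert was placed into the NheI/BamHI-linearized vector by In-Fusion recombination. In bacteria the plasmid replicates from a high-copy ColE1/pUC-type origin and is selected with ampicillin through the β-lactamase gene. The record notes that it grows slowly.

The viral portion follows a third-generation, self-inactivating design. An RSV promoter drives a truncated HIV-1 5' LTR, followed by the Ψ packaging signal, a gag fragment, the RRE for Rev-dependent export and the cPPT/CTS. At the other end lie a WPRE and a ΔU3 3' LTR, with an SV40 polyadenylation signal and SV40 origin beyond the LTR. Between these elements sit two expression units. The tight TRE promoter (seven tet operators plus a minimal CMV promoter) drives 3xHA-Ago2_CATmut. Downstream, a constitutive human PGK promoter drives puromycin N-acetyltransferase followed by the reverse tetracycline transactivator rtTA3 with its VP16-derived activation domain. The element linking these two coding sequences is not annotated in the feature table. Transduced cells can therefore be selected with puromycin, and they supply their own transactivator, so the tagged mutant is switched on only when doxycycline is added.

The construct is intended for inducible expression of catalytically inactive Ago2 in mammalian cells. The associated work concerns the role of Ago2 in mouse embryonic stem cell differentiation. The HA tag allows the exogenous protein to be detected or immunoprecipitated.
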