Features (pLannotate 1.2.2; 27 found; start..end, strand, type, name):
     41..158     +  misc_feature   cPPT/CTS: central polypurine tract and central termination sequence of HIV-1
    212..526     +  promoter       tight TRE promoter: Tet-responsive promoter PTight, consisting of seven tet operator sequences followed by the minimal CMV promoter
    546..635     +  CDS            3xHA: three tandem HA epitope tags
    645..3218    +  CDS            Ago2 (sequence partly withheld): AGO2_MOUSE - Also known as Eif2c2, Kiaa4215. Experimental evidence at protein level: Swiss-Prot protein existence level 1. Required for RNA-mediated gene silencing (RNAi) by the RNA- induced silencing complex (RISC). The 'minimal RISC' appears to include AGO2 bound to a short guide RNA such as a microRNA (miRNA) or short interfering RNA (siRNA). These guide RNAs direct RISC to complementary mRNAs that are targets for RISC-mediated gene silencing. The precise mechanism of gene silencing depends on the degree of complementarity between the miRNA or siRNA and its target. Binding of RISC to a perf
   3229..3739    +  promoter       hPGK promoter: human phosphoglycerate kinase 1 promoter
   3749..4345    +  CDS            PuroR (fragment): puromycin N-acetyltransferase; pac from Streptomyces; confers resistance to puromycin
   4400..5097    +  CDS            rtTA3 (fragment): reverse tetracycline transactivator 3 activates expression from Tet-responsive promoters in the presence of doxycycline
   5027..5137    +  CDS            VP48: 3 tandem repeats of the minimal activation domain of herpes simplex virus VP16 (Cheng et al., 2013)
   5173..5721    +  misc_feature   WPRE (fragment): woodchuck hepatitis virus posttranscriptional regulatory element
   5747..5818    +  CDS            nef (fragment): NEF_HV1Z2 - Experimental evidence at protein level: Swiss-Prot protein existence level 1. Extracellular Nef protein targets CD4(+) T-lymphocytes for apoptosis by interacting with CXCR4 surface receptors. From Human immunodeficiency virus type 1 group M subtype D (isolate Z2/CDC-Z34) (HIV-1).
   5820..6053    +  LTR            3' LTR (ΔU3): self-inactivating 3' long terminal repeat (LTR) from HIV-1
   6125..6246    +  polyA_signal   SV40 poly(A) signal: SV40 polyadenylation signal
   6286..6421    +  rep_origin     SV40 ori: SV40 origin of replication
   6429..6492    +  promoter       AmpR promoter: bla
   6493..7353    +  CDS            AmpR: β-lactamase; bla; confers resistance to ampicillin, carbenicillin, and related antibiotics
   7524..8112    +  rep_origin     ori: high-copy-number ColE1/pMB1/pBR322/pUC origin of replication
   8295..8387    +  CDS            lacI (fragment): lac repressor; lacI; The lac repressor binds to the lac operator to inhibit transcription in E. coli. This inhibition can be relieved by adding lactose or isopropyl-β-D-thiogalactopyranoside (IPTG).
   8400..8421    +  protein_bind   CAP binding site: CAP binding activates transcription in the presence of cAMP. E. coli catabolite activator protein
   8436..8466    +  promoter       lac promoter: promoter for the E. coli lac operon
   8474..8490    +  protein_bind   lac operator: The lac repressor binds to the lac operator to inhibit transcription in E. coli. This inhibition can be relieved by adding lactose or isopropyl-β-D-thiogalactopyranoside (IPTG). lac repressor encoded by lacI
   8535..8553    +  promoter       T3 promoter: promoter for bacteriophage T3 RNA polymerase
   8581..8807    +  promoter       RSV promoter: Rous sarcoma virus enhancer/promoter
   8808..8988    +  LTR            5' LTR (truncated): truncated 5' long terminal repeat (LTR) from HIV-1
   9035..9160    +  misc_feature   HIV-1 Ψ: packaging signal of human immunodeficiency virus type 1
   9144..9507    +  CDS            HIV-1 gag (fragment): gag protein from human immunodeficiency virus 1; gag
   9653..9886    +  misc_feature   RRE: The Rev response element (RRE) of HIV-1 allows for Rev-dependent mRNA export from the nucleus to the cytoplasm.
  10263..10287   +  CDS            Rev (fragment): human immunodeficiency virus 1 (HIV-1) Rev protein; rev; enhances nuclear export of unspliced and incompletely spliced viral mRNAs
>Addgene plasmid #73540 | pCW57.1 _3xHA-Ago2_CATmut | depositor full sequence | sequence record 146420 | pCW57.1 _3xHA-Ago2_CATmut sequence 10287 bps
AATTCTCGACCTCGAGACAAATGGCAGTATTCATCCACAATTTTAAAAGAAAAGGGGGGATTGGGGGGTA
CAGTGCAGGGGAAAGAATAGTAGACATAATAGCAACAGACATACAAACTAAAGAATTACAAAAACAAATT
ACAAAAATTCAAAATTTTCGGGTTTATTACAGGGACAGCAGAGATCCACTTTGGCCGCGAATCGATATGT
CGAGTTTACTCCCTATCAGTGATAGAGAACGTATGTCGAGTTTACTCCCTATCAGTGATAGAGAACGATG
TCGAGTTTACTCCCTATCAGTGATAGAGAACGTATGTCGAGTTTACTCCCTATCAGTGATAGAGAACGTA
TGTCGAGTTTACTCCCTATCAGTGATAGAGAACGTATGTCGAGTTTATCCCTATCAGTGATAGAGAACGT
ATGTCGAGTTTACTCCCTATCAGTGATAGAGAACGTATGTCGAGGTAGGCGTGTACGGTGGGAGGCCTAT
ATAAGCAGAGCTCGTTTAGTGAACCGTCAGATCGCCTGGAGAATTGGCCACCATGTACCCATACGATGTT
CCTGACTATGCGGGCTATCCCTATGACGTCCCGGACTATGCAGCATCCTATCCATATGACGTTCCAGATT
ACGCTGGATCCTACTCGGGAGCCGGCCCCGTTCTTGCTTCTCCTGCTCCGACAACATCACCCATCCCAGG
ATATGCCTTCAAACCTCCACCTCGGCCGGACTTCGGCACCACCGGGAGAACAATCAAACTACAGGCCAAT
TTCTTTGAAATGGACATCCCCAAAATTGACATCTATCACTATGAATTGGACATCAAACCTGAGAAACGCC
CTCGGAGAGTGAACAGGGAAATTGTGGAGCACATGGTCCAGCACTTTAAAACTCAGATCTTCGGGGACCG
GAAGCCAGTGTTTGATGGAAGGAAGAATCTGTACACAGCAATGCCCCTTCCGATCGGCAGGGACAAGGTG
GAGCTGGAGGTCACGCTCCCGGGAGAAGGCAAAGATCGCATCTTAAAGGTATCCATCAAGTGGGTGTCGT
GCGTGAGCCTGCAGGCGTTACACGATGCACTTTCGGGGCGGCTGCCCAGCGTCCCCTTCGAGACGATCCA
GGCCCTGGACGTTGTCATGAGGCACTTACCATCCATGAGGTACACCCCTGTTGGCCGTTCCTTCTTCACT
GCATCTGAAGGCTGTTCCAACCCTCTGGGTGGGGGCAGAGAAGTGTGGTTTGGCTTCCATCAGTCCGTCC
GACCTTCTCTTTGGAAAATGATGCTGAATATTGATGTATCGGCAACAGCGTTTTACAAGGCACAGCCAGT
GATCGAGTTTGTTTGTGAAGTTTTGGATTTTAAAAGTATTGAAGAACAACAAAAACCTCTGACAGATTCC
CAAAGGGTAAAGTTTACCAAAGAAATCAAAGGTCTAAAGGTGGAGATAACGCACTGTGGTCAGATGAAGA
GGAAGTACCGTGTCTGCAATGTGACCCGGCGGCCTGCCAGTCACCAAACGTTCCCACTGCAGCAGGAGAG
TGGGCAGACAGTGGAGTGTACAGTGGCCCAGTACTTCAAGGACAGGCACAAGCTGGTTCTGCGCTACCCC
CACCTCCCGTGTTTACAAGTCGGACAGGAGCAGAAACACACCTACCTTCCTTTGGAGGTCTGTAACATAG
TTGCTGGACAGAGATGTATAAAAAAATTAACAGACGATCAGACCTCAACCATGATCAGAGCAACTGCCAG
GTCAGCACCTGATCGCCAAGAGGAGATCAGCAAACTGATGCGAAGTGCAAGTTTCAATACAGACCCATAT
GTTCGTGAATTTGGAATCATGGTGAAAGATGAGATGACAGATGTGACTGGGCGGGTTCTGCAGCCGCCCT
CCATCCTCTACGGGGGCAGGAACAAAGCAATTGCCACCCCTGTCCAGGGTGTGTGGGACATGCGAAAC
[405 nt withheld, positions 1959-2363]
AACAACATCCTGCTGCCACAGGGCAGGCCTCCAGTGTTCCAGCAACCTGTCATCTTCCTGGGAGCCGATG
TCACCCACCCACCAGCTGGGGATGGGAAGAAACCTTCTATTGCTGCCGTCGTGGGCAGCATGGACGCACA
CCCCAACCGCTACTGTGCCACCGTGCGCGTGCAGCAGCACCGACAGGAGATCATCCAGGACCTGGCTGCC
ATGGTACGAGAGTTGCTCATTCAGTTCTACAAGTCCACCCGCTTCAAGCCCACCCGCATCATCTTCTACC
GCGCTGGCGTCTCCGAGGGCCAGTTCCAGCAGGTTCTCCACCATGAGCTCCTGGCCATCAGAGAGGCCTG
CATCAAGCTGGAGAAGGACTATCAGCCAGGAATCACGTTCATCGTGGTGCAGAAGCGGCACCACACACGC
CTCTTCTGCACAGACAAAAATGAGCGGGTTGGGAAGAGTGGGAACATTCCCGCAGGCACAACCGTGGACA
CGAAGATCACCCACCCCACTGAGTTTGACTTCTACCTGTGCAGTCACGCCGGCATCCAGGGGACAGGCCG
TCCTTCCCACTACCACGTGCTTTGGGATGACAATCGTTTTTCTTCTGATGAGCTGCAGATTCTGACCTAC
CAGCTGTGTCACACCTACGTGCGCTGCACACGCTCTGTGTCAATACCCGCGCCAGCTTACTATGCTCACC
TGGTGGCCTTCCGAGCCAGGTACCACCTGGTGGATAAAGAACATGACAGCGCTGAAGGAAGCCATACCTC
TGGGCAGAGCAACGGGCGAGATCACCAAGCGCTGGCCAAGGCGGTCCAGGTCCACCAGGACACACTGCGC
ACCATGTACTTTGCTTGAGGATCCCGGGGTTGGGGTTGCGCCTTTTCCAAGGCAGCCCTGGGTTTGCGCA
GGGACGCGGCTGCTCTGGGCGTGGTTCCGGGAAACGCAGCGGCGCCGACCCTGGGTCTCGCACATTCTTC
ACGTCCGTTCGCAGCGTCACCCGGATCTTCGCCGCTACCCTTGTGGGCCCCCCGGCGACGCTTCCTGCTC
CGCCCCTAAGTCGGGAAGGTTCCTTGCGGTTCGCGGCGTGCCGGACGTGACAAACGGAAGCCGCACGTCT
CACTAGTACCCTCGCAGACGGACAGCGCCAGGGAGCAATGGCAGCGCGCCGACCGCGATGGGCTGTGGCC
AATAGCGGCTGCTCAGCAGGGCGCGCCGAGAGCAGCGGCCGGGAAGGGGCGGTGCGGGAGGCGGGGTGTG
GGGCGGTAGTGTGGGCCCTGTTCCTGCCCGCGCGGTGTTCCGCATTCTGCAAGCCTCCGGAGCGCACGTC
GGCAGTCGGCTCCCTCGTTGACCGAATCACCGACCTCTCTCCCCAGCAATTCACCATGACCGAGTACAAG
CCCACGGTGCGCCTCGCCACCCGCGACGACGTCCCCAGGGCCGTACGCACCCTCGCCGCCGCGTTCGCCG
ACTACCCCGCCACGCGCCACACCGTCGATCCGGACCGCCACATCGAGCGGGTCACCGAGCTGCAAGAACT
CTTCCTCACGCGCGTCGGGCTCGACATCGGCAAGGTGTGGGTCGCGGACGACGGCGCCGCGGTGGCGGTC
TGGACCACGCCGGAGAGCGTCGAAGCGGGGGCGGTGTTCGCCGAGATCGGCCCGCGCATGGCCGAGTTGA
GCGGTTCCCGGCTGGCCGCGCAGCAACAGATGGAAGGCCTCCTGGCGCCGCACCGGCCCAAGGAGCCCGC
GTGGTTCCTGGCCACCGTCGGCGTCTCGCCCGACCACCAGGGCAAGGGTCTGGGCAGCGCCGTCGTGCTC
CCCGGAGTGGAGGCGGCCGAGCGCGCCGGGGTGCCCGCCTTCCTGGAGACCTCCGCGCCCCGCAACCTCC
CCTTCTACGAGCGGCTCGGCTTCACCGTCACCGCCGACGTCGAGGTGCCCGAAGGACCGCGCACCTGGTG
CATGACCCGCAAGCCCGGTGCCGAAGGTAGAGGTTCTCTCCTCACTTGTGGTGATGTTGAAGAAAACCCT
GGTCCAATGTCTAGACTGGACAAGAGCAAAGTCATAAACGGAGCTCTGGAATTACTCAATGGTGTCGGTA
TCGAAGGCCTGACGACAAGGAAACTCGCTCAAAAGCTGGGAGTTGAGCAGCCTACCCTGTACTGGCACGT
GAAGAACAAGCGGGCCCTGCTCGATGCCCTGCCAATCGAGATGCTGGACAGGCATCATACCCACTTCTGC
CCCCTGGAAGGCGAGTCATGGCAAGACTTTCTGCGGAACAACGCCAAGTCATACCGCTGTGCTCTCCTCT
CACATCGCGACGGGGCTAAAGTGCATCTCGGCACCCGCCCAACAGAGAAACAGTACGAAACCCTGGAAAA
TCAGCTCGCGTTCCTGTGTCAGCAAGGCTTCTCCCTGGAGAACGCACTGTACGCTCTGTCCGCCGTGGGC
CACTTTACACTGGGCTGCGTATTGGAGGAACAGGAGCATCAAGTAGCAAAAGAGGAAAGAGAGACACCTA
CCACCGATTCTATGCCCCCACTTCTGAGACAAGCAATTGAGCTGTTCGACCGGCAGGGAGCCGAACCTGC
CTTCCTTTTCGGCCTGGAACTAATCATATGTGGCCTGGAGAAACAGCTAAAGTGCGAAAGCGGCGGGCCG
ACCGACGCCCTTGACGATTTTGACTTAGACATGCTCCCAGCCGATGCCCTTGACGACTTTGACCTTGATA
TGCTGCCTGCTGACGCTCTTGACGATTTTGACCTTGACATGCTCCCCGGGTAACTAAGTAAGGATCGATC
CAAGATATCGTATTCTTAACTATGTTGCTCCTTTTACGCTATGTGGATACGCTGCTTTAATGCCTTTGTA
TCATGCTATTGCTTCCCGTATGGCTTTCATTTTCTCCTCCTTGTATAAATCCTGGTTGCTGTCTCTTTAT
GAGGAGTTGTGGCCCGTTGTCAGGCAACGTGGCGTGGTGTGCACTGTGTTTGCTGACGCAACCCCCACTG
GTTGGGGCATTGCCACCACCTGTCAGCTCCTTTCCGGGACTTTCGCTTTCCCCCTCCCTATTGCCACGGC
GGAACTCATCGCCGCCTGCCTTGCCCGCTGCTGGACAGGGGCTCGGCTGTTGGGCACTGACAATTCCGTG
GTGTTGTCGGGGAAGCTGACGTCCTTTCCATGGCTGCTCGCCTGTGTTGCCACCTGGATTCTGCGCGGGA
CGTCCTTCTGCTACGTCCCTTCGGCCCTCAATCCAGCGGACCTTCCTTCCCGCGGCCTGCTGCCGGCTCT
GCGGCCTCTTCCGCGTCTTCGCCTTCGCCCTCAGACGAGTCGGATCTCCCTTTGGGCCGCCTCCCCGCCT
GTTTCGCCTCGGCGTCCGGACTAGAGGTACCTTTAAGACCAATGACTTACAAGGCAGCTGTAGATCTTAG
CCACTTTTTAAAAGAAAAGGGGGGACTGGAAGGGCTAATTCACTCCCAACGAAGACAAGATCTGCTTTTT
GCTTGTACTGGGTCTCTCTGGTTAGACCAGATCTGAGCCTGGGAGCTCTCTGGCTAACTAGGGAACCCAC
TGCTTAAGCCTCAATAAAGCTTGCCTTGAGTGCTTCAAGTAGTGTGTGCCCGTCTGTTGTGTGACTCTGG
TAACTAGAGATCCCTCAGACCCTTTTAGTCAGTGTGGAAAATCTCTAGCAGTAGTAGTTCATGTCATCTT
ATTATTCAGTATTTATAACTTGCAAAGAAATGAATATCAGAGAGTGAGAGGAACTTGTTTATTGCAGCTT
ATAATGGTTACAAATAAAGCAATAGCATCACAAATTTCACAAATAAAGCATTTTTTTCACTGCATTCTAG
TTGTGGTTTGTCCAAACTCATCAATGTATCTTATCATGTCTGGCTCTAGCTATCCCGCCCCTAACTCCGC
CCATCCCGCCCCTAACTCCGCCCAGTTCCGCCCATTCTCCGCCCCATGGCTGACTAATTTTTTTTATTTA
TGCAGAGGCCGAGGCCGCCTCGGCCTCTGAGCTATTCCAGAAGTAGTGAGGAGGCTTTTTTGGAGGCCTT
TCAAATATGTATCCGCTCATGAGACAATAACCCTGATAAATGCTTCAATAATATTGAAAAAGGAAGAGTA
TGAGTATTCAACATTTCCGTGTCGCCCTTATTCCCTTTTTTGCGGCATTTTGCCTTCCTGTTTTTGCTCA
CCCAGAAACGCTGGTGAAAGTAAAAGATGCTGAAGATCAGTTGGGTGCACGAGTGGGTTACATCGAACTG
GATCTCAACAGCGGTAAGATCCTTGAGAGTTTTCGCCCCGAAGAACGTTTTCCAATGATGAGCACTTTTA
AAGTTCTGCTATGTGGCGCGGTATTATCCCGTATTGACGCCGGGCAAGAGCAACTCGGTCGCCGCATACA
CTATTCTCAGAATGACTTGGTTGAGTACTCACCAGTCACAGAAAAGCATCTTACGGATGGCATGACAGTA
AGAGAATTATGCAGTGCTGCCATAACCATGAGTGATAACACTGCGGCCAACTTACTTCTGACAACGATCG
GAGGACCGAAGGAGCTAACCGCTTTTTTGCACAACATGGGGGATCATGTAACTCGCCTTGATCGTTGGGA
ACCGGAGCTGAATGAAGCCATACCAAACGACGAGCGTGACACCACGATGCCTGTAGCAATGGCAACAACG
TTGCGCAAACTATTAACTGGCGAACTACTTACTCTAGCTTCCCGGCAACAATTAATAGACTGGATGGAGG
CGGATAAAGTTGCAGGACCACTTCTGCGCTCGGCCCTTCCGGCTGGCTGGTTTATTGCTGATAAATCTGG
AGCCGGTGAGCGTGGGTCTCGCGGTATCATTGCAGCACTGGGGCCAGATGGTAAGCCCTCCCGTATCGTA
GTTATCTACACGACGGGGAGTCAGGCAACTATGGATGAACGAAATAGACAGATCGCTGAGATAGGTGCCT
CACTGATTAAGCATTGGTAACTGTCAGACCAAGTTTACTCATATATACTTTAGATTGATTTAAAACTTCA
TTTTTAATTTAAAAGGATCTAGGTGAAGATCCTTTTTGATAATCTCATGACCAAAATCCCTTAACGTGAG
TTTTCGTTCCACTGAGCGTCAGACCCCGTAGAAAAGATCAAAGGATCTTCTTGAGATCCTTTTTTTCTGC
GCGTAATCTGCTGCTTGCAAACAAAAAAACCACCGCTACCAGCGGTGGTTTGTTTGCCGGATCAAGAGCT
ACCAACTCTTTTTCCGAAGGTAACTGGCTTCAGCAGAGCGCAGATACCAAATACTGTTCTTCTAGTGTAG
CCGTAGTTAGGCCACCACTTCAAGAACTCTGTAGCACCGCCTACATACCTCGCTCTGCTAATCCTGTTAC
CAGTGGCTGCTGCCAGTGGCGATAAGTCGTGTCTTACCGGGTTGGACTCAAGACGATAGTTACCGGATAA
GGCGCAGCGGTCGGGCTGAACGGGGGGTTCGTGCACACAGCCCAGCTTGGAGCGAACGACCTACACCGAA
CTGAGATACCTACAGCGTGAGCTATGAGAAAGCGCCACGCTTCCCGAAGGGAGAAAGGCGGACAGGTATC
CGGTAAGCGGCAGGGTCGGAACAGGAGAGCGCACGAGGGAGCTTCCAGGGGGAAACGCCTGGTATCTTTA
TAGTCCTGTCGGGTTTCGCCACCTCTGACTTGAGCGTCGATTTTTGTGATGCTCGTCAGGGGGGCGGAGC
CTATGGAAAAACGCCAGCAACGCGGCCTTTTTACGGTTCCTGGCCTTTTGCTGGCCTTTTGCTCACATGT
TCTTTCCTGCGTTATCCCCTGATTCTGTGGATAACCGTATTACCGCCTTTGAGTGAGCTGATACCGCTCG
CCGCAGCCGAACGACCGAGCGCAGCGAGTCAGTGAGCGAGGAAGCGGAAGAGCGCCCAATACGCAAACCG
CCTCTCCCCGCGCGTTGGCCGATTCATTAATGCAGCTGGCACGACAGGTTTCCCGACTGGAAAGCGGGCA
GTGAGCGCAACGCAATTAATGTGAGTTAGCTCACTCATTAGGCACCCCAGGCTTTACACTTTATGCTTCC
GGCTCGTATGTTGTGTGGAATTGTGAGCGGATAACAATTTCACACAGGAAACAGCTATGACCATGATTAC
GCCAAGCGCGCAATTAACCCTCACTAAAGGGAACAAAAGCTGGAGCTGCAAGCTTAATGTAGTCTTATGC
AATACTCTTGTAGTCTTGCAACATGGTAACGATGAGTTAGCAACATGCCTTACAAGGAGAGAAAAAGCAC
CGTGCATGCCGATTGGTGGAAGTAAGGTGGTACGATCGTGCCTTATTAGGAAGGCAACAGACGGGTCTGA
CATGGATTGGACGAACCACTGAATTGCCGCATTGCAGAGATATTGTATTTAAGTGCCTAGCTCGATACAT
AAACGGGTCTCTCTGGTTAGACCAGATCTGAGCCTGGGAGCTCTCTGGCTAACTAGGGAACCCACTGCTT
AAGCCTCAATAAAGCTTGCCTTGAGTGCTTCAAGTAGTGTGTGCCCGTCTGTTGTGTGACTCTGGTAACT
AGAGATCCCTCAGACCCTTTTAGTCAGTGTGGAAAATCTCTAGCAGTGGCGCCCGAACAGGGACTTGAAA
GCGAAAGGGAAACCAGAGGAGCTCTCTCGACGCAGGACTCGGCTTGCTGAAGCGCGCACGGCAAGAGGCG
AGGGGCGGCGACTGGTGAGTACGCCAAAAATTTTGACTAGCGGAGGCTAGAAGGAGAGAGATGGGTGCGA
GAGCGTCAGTATTAAGCGGGGGAGAATTAGATCGCGATGGGAAAAAATTCGGTTAAGGCCAGGGGGAAAG
AAAAAATATAAATTAAAACATATAGTATGGGCAAGCAGGGAGCTAGAACGATTCGCAGTTAATCCTGGCC
TGTTAGAAACATCAGAAGGCTGTAGACAAATACTGGGACAGCTACAACCATCCCTTCAGACAGGATCAGA
AGAACTTAGATCATTATATAATACAGTAGCAACCCTCTATTGTGTGCATCAAAGGATAGAGATAAAAGAC
ACCAAGGAAGCTTTAGACAAGATAGAGGAAGAGCAAAACAAAAGTAAGACCACCGCACAGCAAGCGGCCG
CTGATCTTCAGACCTGGAGGAGGAGATATGAGGGACAATTGGAGAAGTGAATTATATAAATATAAAGTAG
TAAAAATTGAACCATTAGGAGTAGCACCCACCAAGGCAAAGAGAAGAGTGGTGCAGAGAGAAAAAAGAGC
AGTGGGAATAGGAGCTTTGTTCCTTGGGTTCTTGGGAGCAGCAGGAAGCACTATGGGCGCAGCGTCAATG
ACGCTGACGGTACAGGCCAGACAATTATTGTCTGGTATAGTGCAGCAGCAGAACAATTTGCTGAGGGCTA
TTGAGGCGCAACAGCATCTGTTGCAACTCACAGTCTGGGGCATCAAGCAGCTCCAGGCAAGAATCCTGGC
TGTGGAAAGATACCTAAAGGATCAACAGCTCCTGGGGATTTGGGGTTGCTCTGGAAAACTCATTTGCACC
ACTGCTGTGCCTTGGAATGCTAGTTGGAGTAATAAATCTCTGGAACAGATTTGGAATCACACGACCTGGA
TGGAGTGGGACAGAGAAATTAACAATTACACAAGCTTAATACACTCCTTAATTGAAGAATCGCAAAACCA
GCAAGAAAAGAATGAACAAGAATTATTGGAATTAGATAAATGGGCAAGTTTGTGGAATTGGTTTAACATA
ACAAATTGGCTGTGGTATATAAAATTATTCATAATGATAGTAGGAGGCTTGGTAGGTTTAAGAATAGTTT
TTGCTGTACTTTCTATAGTGAATAGAGTTAGGCAGGGATATTCACCATTATCGTTTCAGACCCACCTCCC
AACCCCGAGGGGAC
