>Addgene plasmid #73540 | pCW57.1 _3xHA-Ago2_CATmut | addgene partial sequence | sequence record 139662 | hAgo2-F 5'-ATGGACATCCCCAAAATTGA-3'
ACAGGGAAATTGTGGAGCACATGGTCCAGCACTTTAAAACTCAGATCTTCGGGGACCGGAAGCCAGTGTT
TGATGGAAGGAAGAATCTGTACACAGCAATGCCCCTTCCGATCGGCAGGGACAAGGTGGAGCTGGAGGTC
ACGCTCCCGGGAGAAGGCAAAGATCGCATCTTAAAGGTATCCATCAAGTGGGTGTCGTGCGTGAGCCTGC
AGGCGTTACACGATGCACTTTCGGGGCGGCTGCCCAGCGTCCCCTTCGAGACGATCCAGGCCCTGGACGT
TGTCATGAGGCACTTACCATCCATGAGGTACACCCCTGTTGGCCGTTCCTTCTTCACTGCATCTGAAGGC
TGTTCCAACCCTCTGGGTGGGGGCAGAGAAGTGTGGTTTGGCTTCCATCAGTCCGTCCGACCTTCTCTTT
GGAAAATGATGCTGAATATTGATGTATCGGCAACAGCGTTTTACAAGGCACAGCCAGTGATCGAGTTTGT
TTGTGAAGTTTTGGATTTTAAAAGTATTGAAGAACAACAAAAACCTCTGACAGATTCCCAAAGGGTAAAG
TTTACCAAAGAAATCAAAGGTCTAAAGGTGGAGATAACGCACTGTGGTCAGATGAAGAGGAAGTACCGTG
TCTGCAATGTGACCCGGCGGCCTGCCAGTCACCAAACGTTCCCACTGCAGCAGGAGAGTGGGCAGACAGT
GGAGTGTACAGTGGCCCAGTACTTCAAGGACAGGCACAAGCTGGTTCTGCGCTACCC
