>Addgene plasmid #73540 | pCW57.1 _3xHA-Ago2_CATmut | addgene partial sequence | sequence record 139665 | LNCX 5'-AGCTCGTTTAGTGAACCGTCAGATC-3'
CATACGATGTTCCTGACTATGCGGGCTATCCCTATGACGTCCCGGACTATGCAGCATCCTATCCATATGA
CGTTCCAGATTACGCTGGATCCTACTCGGGAGCCGGCCCCGTTCTTGCTTCTCCTGCTCCGACAACATCA
CCCATCCCAGGATATGCCTTCAAACCTCCACCTCGGCCGGACTTCGGCACCACCGGGAGAACAATCAAAC
TACAGGCCAATTTCTTTGAAATGGACATCCCCAAAATTGACATCTATCACTATGAATTGGACATCAAACC
TGAGAAACGCCCTCGGAGAGTGAACAGGGAAATTGTGGAGCACATGGTCCAGCACTTTAAAACTCAGATC
TTCGGGGACCGGAAGCCAGTGTTTGATGGAAGGAAGAATCTGTACACAGCAATGCCCCTTCCGATCGGCA
GGGACAAGGTGGAGCTGGAGGTCACGCTCCCGGGAGAAGGCAAAGATCGCATCTTAAAGGTATCCATCAA
GTGGGTGTCGTGCGTGAGCCTGCAGGCGTTACACGATGCACTTTCGGGGCGGCTGCCCAGCGTCCCCTTC
GAGACGATCCAGGCCCTGGACGTTGTCATGAGGCACTTACCATCCATGAGGTACACCCCTGTTGGCCGTT
CCTTCTTCACTGCATCTGAAGGCTGTTCCAACCCTCTGGGTGGGGGCAGAGAAGTGTGGTTTGGCTTCCA
TCAGTCCGTCCGACCTTCTCTTTGGAAAATGATGCTGAATATTGATGTATCGGCAACAGCGTTTTACAAG
GCACAGCCAGTGATCGAGTTTGTTTGTGAAGTTTTGGATTTTAAA
