>Addgene plasmid #73540 | pCW57.1 _3xHA-Ago2_CATmut | addgene partial sequence | sequence record 139668 | pLJM1-3 5'-GACGTGAAGAATGTGCGAGA-3'
CAGAGCAGCCGCGTCCCTGCGCAAACCCAGGGCTGCCTTGGAAAAGGCGCAACCCCAACCCCGGGATCCT
CAAGCAAAGTACATGGTGCGCAGTGTGTCCTGGTGGACCTGGACCGCCTTGGCCAGCGCTTGGTGATCTC
GCCCGTTGCTCTGCCCAGAGGTATGGCTTCCTTCAGCGCTGTCATGTTCTTTATCCACCAGGTGGTACCT
GGCTCGGAAGGCCACCAGGTGAGCATAGTAAGCTGGCGCGGGTATTGACACAGAGCGTGTGCAGCGCACG
TAGGTGTGACACAGCTGGTAGGTCAGAATCTGCAGCTCATCAGAAGAAAAACGATTGTCATCCCAAAGCA
CGTGGTAGTGGGAAGGACGGCCTGTCCCCTGGATGCCGGCGTGACTGCACAGGTAGAAGTCAAACTCAGT
GGGGTGGGTGATCTTCGTGTCCACGGTTGTGCCTGCGGGAATGTTCCCACTCTTCCCAACCCGCTCATTT
TTGTCTGTGCAGAAGAGGCGTGTGTGGTGCCGCTTCTGCACCACGATGAACGTGATTCCTGGCTGATAGT
CCTTCTCCAGCTTGATGCAGGCCTCTCTGATGGCCAGGAGCTCATGGTGGAGAACCTGCTGGAACTGGCC
CTCGGAGACGCCAGCGCGGTAGAAGATGATGCGGGTGGGCTTGAAGCGGGTGGACTTGTAGAACTGAATG
AGCAACTCTCGTACCATGGCAGCCAGGTCCTGGATGATCTCCTGTCGGTGCTGCTGCACGCGCACGGTGG
CACAGTAGCGGTTGGGGTGTGCGTCCATGCTGCCCACGACGGCAGCAATAGA
