>Addgene plasmid #73540 | pCW57.1 _3xHA-Ago2_CATmut | addgene partial sequence | sequence record 145651 | hAgo2-F 5'-ATGGACATCCCCAAAATTGA-3'
CTGAGAACGCCCTCGGAGAGTGAACAGGGAAATTGTGGAGCACATGGTCCAGCACTTTAAAACTCAGATC
TTCGGGGACCGGAAGCCAGTGTTTGATGGAAGGAAGAATCTGTACACAGCAATGCCCCTTCCGATCGGCA
GGGACAAGGTGGAGCTGGAGGTCACGCTCCCGGGAGAAGGCAAAGATCGCATCTTAAAGGTATCCATCAA
GTGGGTGTCGTGCGTGAGCCTGCAGGCGTTACACGATGCACTTTCGGGGCGGCTGCCCAGCGTCCCCTTC
GAGACGATCCAGGCCCTGGACGTTGTCATGAGGCACTTACCATCCATGAGGTACACCCCTGTTGGCCGTT
CCTTCTTCACTGCATCTGAAGGCTGTTCCAACCCTCTGGGTGGGGGCAGAGAAGTGTGGTTTGGCTTCCA
TCAGTCCGTCCGACCTTCTCTTTGGAAAATGATGCTGAATATTGATGTATCGGCAACAGCGTTTTACAAG
GCACAGCCAGTGATCGAGTTTGTTTGTGAAGTTTTGGATTTTAAAAGTATTGAAGAACAACAAAAACCTC
TGACAGATTCCCAAAGGGTAAAGTTTACCAAAGAAATCAAAGGTCTAAAGGTGGAGATAACGCACTGTGG
TCAGATGAAGAGGAAGTACCGTGTCTGCAATGTGACCCGGCGGCCTGCCAGTCACCAAACGTTCCCACTG
CAGCAGGAGAGTGGGCAGACAGTGGAGTGTACAGTGGCCCAGTACTTCAAGGACAGGCACAAGCTGGTTC
TGCGCTACCCCCACCTCCCGTGTTTACA
