>Addgene plasmid #73540 | pCW57.1 _3xHA-Ago2_CATmut | addgene partial sequence | sequence record 145654 | pLJM1-3 5'-GACGTGAAGAATGTGCGAGA-3'
CCAGAGCAGCCGCGTCCCTGCGCAAACCCAGGGCTGCCTTGGAAAAGGCGCAACCCCAACCCCGGGATCC
TCAAGCAAAGTACATGGTGCGCAGTGTGTCCTGGTGGACCTGGACCGCCTTGGCCAGCGCTTGGTGATCT
CGCCCGTTGCTCTGCCCAGAGGTATGGCTTCCTTCAGCGCTGTCATGTTCTTTATCCACCAGGTGGTACC
TGGCTCGGAAGGCCACCAGGTGAGCATAGTAAGCTGGCGCGGGTATTGACACAGAGCGTGTGCAGCGCAC
GTAGGTGTGACACAGCTGGTAGGTCAGAATCTGCAGCTCATCAGAAGAAAAACGATTGTCATCCCAAAGC
ACGTGGTAGTGGGAAGGACGGCCTGTCCCCTGGATGCCGGCGTGACTGCACAGGTAGAAGTCAAACTCAG
TGGGGTGGGTGATCTTCGTGTCCACGGTTGTGCCTGCGGGAATGTTCCCACTCTTCCCAACCCGCTCATT
TTTGTCTGTGCAGAAGAGGCGTGTGTGGTGCCGCTTCTGCACCACGATGAACGTGATTCCTGGCTGATAG
TCCTTCTCCAGCTTGATGCAGGCCTCTCTGATGGCCAGGAGCTCATGGTGGAGAACCTGCTGGAACTGGC
CCTCGGAGACGCCAGCGCGGTAGAAGATGATGCGGGTGGGCTTGAAGCGGGTGGACTTGTAGAACTGAAT
GAGCAACTCTCGTACCATGGCAGCCAGGTCCTGGATGATCTCCTGTCGGTGCTGCTGCACGCGCACGGTG
GCACAGTAGCGGTTGGGGTGTGCGTCCATGCTGCCCACGACGGCAGCAATAGAAGGTT
